>Addgene plasmid #240602 | ACE2-HA-Linker-FLAG | addgene full sequence | sequence record 482812 | Addgene NGS Result
CAGTCCACCATTGAGGAACAGGCCAAGACATTTTTGGACAAGTTTAACCACGAAGCCGAAGACCTGTTCT
ATCAAAGTTCACTTGCTTCTTGGAATTATAACACCAATATTACTGAAGAGAATGTCCAAAACATGAATAA
TGCTGGGGACAAATGGTCTGCCTTTTTAAAGGAACAGTCCACACTTGCCCAAATGTATCCACTACAAGAA
ATTCAGAATCTCACAGTCAAGCTTCAGCTGCAGGCTCTTCAGCAAAATGGGTCTTCAGTGCTCTCAGAAG
ACAAGAGCAAACGGTTGAACACAATTCTAAATACAATGAGCACCATCTACAGTACTGGAAAAGTTTGTAA
CCCAGATAATCCACAAGAATGCTTATTACTTGAACCAGGTTTGAATGAAATAATGGCAAACAGTTTAGAC
TACAATGAGAGGCTCTGGGCTTGGGAAAGCTGGAGATCTGAGGTCGGCAAGCAGCTGAGGCCATTATATG
AAGAGTATGTGGTCTTGAAAAATGAGATGGCAAGAGCAAATCATTATGAGGACTATGGGGATTATTGGAG
AGGAGACTATGAAGTAAATGGGGTAGATGGCTATGACTACAGCCGCGGCCAGTTGATTGAAGATGTGGAA
CATACCTTTGAAGAGATTAAACCATTATATGAACATCTTCATGCCTATGTGAGGGCAAAGTTGATGAATG
CCTATCCTTCCTATATCAGTCCAATTGGATGCCTCCCTGCTCATTTGCTTGGTGATATGTGGGGTAGATT
TTGGACAAATCTGTACTCTTTGACAGTTCCCTTTGGACAGAAACCAAACATAGATGTTACTGATGCAATG
GTGGACCAGGCCTGGGATGCACAGAGAATATTCAAGGAGGCCGAGAAGTTCTTTGTATCTGTTGGTCTTC
CTAATATGACTCAAGGATTCTGGGAAAATTCCATGCTAACGGACCCAGGAAATGTTCAGAAAGCAGTCTG
CCATCCCACAGCTTGGGACCTGGGGAAGGGCGACTTCAGGATCCTTATGTGCACAAAGGTGACAATGGAC
GACTTCCTGACAGCTCATCATGAGATGGGGCATATCCAGTATGATATGGCATATGCTGCACAACCTTTTC
TGCTAAGAAATGGAGCTAATGAAGGATTCCATGAAGCTGTTGGGGAAATCATGTCACTTTCTGCAGCCAC
ACCTAAGCATTTAAAATCCATTGGTCTTCTGTCACCCGATTTTCAAGAAGACAATGAAACAGAAATAAAC
TTCCTGCTCAAACAAGCACTCACGATTGTTGGGACTCTGCCATTTACTTACATGTTAGAGAAGTGGAGGT
GGATGGTCTTTAAAGGGGAAATTCCCAAAGACCAGTGGATGAAAAAGTGGTGGGAGATGAAGCGAGAGAT
AGTTGGGGTGGTGGAACCTGTGCCCCATGATGAAACATACTGTGACCCCGCATCTCTGTTCCATGTTTCT
AATGATTACTCATTCATTCGATATTACACAAGGACCCTTTACCAATTCCAGTTTCAAGAAGCACTTTGTC
AAGCAGCTAAACATGAAGGCCCTCTGCACAAATGTGACATCTCAAACTCTACAGAAGCTGGACAGAAACT
GTTCAATATGCTGAGGCTTGGAAAATCAGAACCCTGGACCCTAGCATTGGAAAATGTTGTAGGAGCAAAG
AACATGAATGTAAGGCCACTGCTCAACTACTTTGAGCCCTTATTTACCTGGCTGAAAGACCAGAACAAGA
ATTCTTTTGTGGGATGGAGTACCGACTGGAGTCCATATGCAGACCAAAGCATCAAAGTGAGGATAAGCCT
AAAATCAGCTCTTGGAGATAAAGCATATGAATGGAACGACAATGAAATGTACCTGTTCCGATCATCTGTT
GCATATGCTATGAGGCAGTACTTTTTAAAAGTAAAAAATCAGATGATTCTTTTTGGGGAGGAGGATGTGC
GAGTGGCTAATTTGAAACCAAGAATCTCCTTTAATTTCTTTGTCACTGCACCTAAAAATGTGTCTGATAT
CATTCCTAGAACTGAAGTTGAAAAGGCCATCAGGATGTCCCGGAGCCGTATCAATGATGCTTTCCGTCTG
AATGACAACAGCCTAGAGTTTCTGGGGATACAGCCAACACTTGGACCTCCTAACCAGCCCCCTGTTTCCA
TATGGCTGATTGTTTTTGGAGTTGTGATGGGAGTGATAGTGGTTGGCATTGTCATCCTGATCTTCACTGG
GATCAGAGATCGGAAGAAGAAAAATAAAGCAAGAAGTGGAGAAAATCCTTATGCCTCCATCGATATTAGC
AAAGGAGAAAATAATCCAGGATTCCAAAACACTGATGATGTTCAGACCTCCTTTGGTACCGAGACCTCCC
AGGTGGCGCCCGCTGACTACAAAGACGATGACGACAAGTAAGCTTGGATCCGCGTTAAGTTTAAACCGCT
GATCAGCCTCGACTGTGCCTTCTAGTTGCCAGCCATCTGTTGTTTGCCCCTCCCCCGTGCCTTCCTTGAC
CCTGGAAGGTGCCACTCCCACTGTCCTTTCCTAATAAAATGAGGAAATTGCATCGCATTGTCTGAGTAGG
TGTCATTCTATTCTGGGGGGTGGGGTGGGGCAGGACAGCAAGGGGGAGGATTGGGAAGACAATAGCAGGC
ATGCTGGGGATGCGGTGGGCTCTATGGCTTCTGAGGCGGAAAGAACCAGCTGGGGCTCTAGGGGGTATCC
CC
[124 nt withheld, positions 2733-2856]
C
[91 nt withheld, positions 2858-2948]
A
[49 nt withheld, positions 2950-2998]
CCTTTGACGTTGGAGTCCACGTTCTTT
[37 nt withheld, positions 3026-3062]
ACCCTATCTCGGTCTATTCTTTTGATTTATAAGGGATTTTGCCGATTTCGGCCTATTGGTTAAAAAATGA
GCTGATTTAACAAAAATTTAACGCGAATTAATTCTGTGGAATGTGTGTCAGTTAGGGTGTGGAAAGTCCC
CAGGCTCCCCAGCAGGCAGAAGTATGCAAAGCATGCATCTCAATTAGTCAGCAACCAGGTGTGGAAAGTC
CCCAGGCTCCCCAGCAGGCAGAAGTATGCAAAGCATGCATCTCAATTAGTCAGCAACCATAGTCCCGCCC
CTAACTCCGCCCATCCCGCCCCTAACTCCGCCCAGTTCCGCCCATTCTCCGCCCCATGGCTGACTAATTT
TTTTTATTTATGCAGAGGCCGAGGCCGCCTCTGCCTCTGAGCTATTCCAGAAGTAGTGAGGAGGCTTTTT
TGGAGGCCTAGGCTTTTGCAAAAAGCTCCCGGGAGCTTGTATATCCATTTTCGGATCTGATCAAGAGACA
GGATGAGGATCGTTTCGCATGATTGAACAAGATGGATTGCACGCAGGTTCTCCGGCCGCTTGGGTGGAGA
GGCTATTCGGCTATGACTGGGCAACAGACAATCGGCTGCTCTGATGCCGCCGTGTTCCGGCTGTCAGCGC
AGGGGCGCCCGGTTCTTTTTGTCAAGACCGACCTGTCCGGTGCCCTGAATGAACTGCAGGACGAGGCAGC
GCGGCTATCGTGGCTGGCCACGACGGGCGTTCCTTGCGCAGCTGTGCTCGACGTTGTCACTGAAGCGGGA
AGGGACTGGCTGCTATTGGGCGAAGTGCCGGGGCAGGATCTCCTGTCATCTCACCTTGCTCCTGCCGAGA
AAGTATCCATCATGGCTGATGCAATGCGGCGGCTGCATACGCTTGATCCGGCTACCTGCCCATTCGACCA
CCAAGCGAAACATCGCATCGAGCGAGCACGTACTCGGATGGAAGCCGGTCTTGTCGATCAGGATGATCTG
GACGAAGAGCATCAGGGGCTCGCGCCAGCCGAACTGTTCGCCAGGCTCAAGGCGCGCATGCCCGACGGCG
AGGATCTCGTCGTGACCCATGGCGATGCCTGCTTGCCGAATATCATGGTGGAAAATGGCCGCTTTTCTGG
ATTCATCGACTGTGGCCGGCTGGGTGTGGCGGACCGCTATCAGGACATAGCGTTGGCTACCCGTGATATT
GCTGAAGAGCTTGGCGGCGAATGGGCTGACCGCTTCCTCGTGCTTTACGGTATCGCCGCTCCCGATTCGC
AGCGCATCGCCTTCTATCGCCTTCTTGACGAGTTCTTCTGAGCGGGACTCTGGGGTTCGAAATGACCGAC
CAAGCGACGCCCAACCTGCCATCACGAGATTTCGATTCCACCGCCGCCTTCTATGAAAGGTTGGGCTTCG
GAATCGTTTTCCGGGACGCCGGCTGGATGATCCTCCAGCGCGGGGATCTCATGCTGGAGTTCTTCGCCCA
CCCCAACTTGTTTATTGCAGCTTATAATGGTTACAAATAAAGCAATAGCATCACAAATTTCACAAATAAA
GCATTTTTTTCACTGCATTCTAGTTGTGGTTTGTCCAAACTCATCAATGTATCTTATCATGTCTGTATAC
CGTCGACCTCTAGCTAGAGCTTGGCGTAATCATGGTCATAGCTGTTTCCTGTGTGAAATTGTTATCCGCT
CACAATTCCACACAACATACGAGCCGGAAGCATAAAGTGTAAAGCCTGGGGTGCCTAATGAGTGAGCTAA
CTCACATTAATTGCGTTGCGCTCACTGCCCGCTTTCCAGTCGGGAAACCTGTCGTGCCAGCTGCATTAAT
GAATCGGCCAACGCGCGGGGAGAGGCGGTTTGCGTATTGGGCGCTCTTCCGCTTCCTCGCTCACTGACTC
GCTGCGCTCGGTCGTTCGGCTGCGGCGAGCGGTATCAGCTCACTCAAAGGCGGTAATACGGTTATCCACA
GAATCAGGGGATAACGCAGGAAAGAACATGTGAGCAAAAGGCCAGCAAAAGGCCAGGAACCGTAAAAAGG
CCGCGTTGCTGGCGTTTTTCCATAGGCTCCGCCCCCCTGACGAGCATCACAAAAATCGACGCTCAAGTCA
GAGGTGGCGAAACCCGACAGGACTATAAAGATACCAGGCGTTTCCCCCTGGAAGCTCCCTCGTGCGCTCT
CCTGTTCCGACCCTGCCGCTTACCGGATACCTGTCCGCCTTTCTCCCTTCGGGAAGCGTGGCGCTTTCTC
ATAGCTCACGCTGTAGGTATCTCAGTTCGGTGTAGGTCGTTCGCTCCAAGCTGGGCTGTGTGCACGAACC
CCCCGTTCAGCCCGACCGCTGCGCCTTATCCGGTAACTATCGTCTTGAGTCCAACCCGGTAAGACACGAC
TTATCGCCACTGGCAGCAGCCACTGGTAACAGGATTAGCAGAGCGAGGTATGTAGGCGGTGCTACAGAGT
TCTTGAAGTGGTGGCCTAACTACGGCTACACTAGAAGAACAGTATTTGGTATCTGCGCTCTGCTGAAGCC
AGTTACCTTCGGAAAAAGAGTTGGTAGCTCTTGATCCGGCAAACAAACCACCGCTGGTAGCGGTGGTTTT
TTTGTTTGCAAGCAGCAGATTACGCGCAGAAAAAAAGGATCTCAAGAAGATCCTTTGATCTTTTCTACGG
GGTCTGACGCTCAGTGGAACGAAAACTCACGTTAAGGGATTTTGGTCATGAGATTATCAAAAAGGATCTT
CACCTAGATCCTTTTAAATTAAAAATGAAGTTTTAAATCAATCTAAAGTATATATGAGTAAACTTGGTCT
GACAGTTACCAATGCTTAATCAGTGAGGCACCTATCTCAGCGATCTGTCTATTTCGTTCATCCATAGTTG
CCTGACTCCCCGTCGTGTAGATAACTACGATACGGGAGGGCTTACCATCTGGCCCCAGTGCTGCAATGAT
ACCGCGAGACCCACGCTCACCGGCTCCAGATTTATCAGCAATAAACCAGCCAGCCGGAAGGGCCGAGCGC
AGAAGTGGTCCTGCAACTTTATCCGCCTCCATCCAGTCTATTAATTGTTGCCGGGAAGCTAGAGTAAGTA
GTTCGCCAGTTAATAGTTTGCGCAACGTTGTTGCCATTGCTACAGGCATCGTGGTGTCACGCTCGTCGTT
TGGTATGGCTTCATTCAGCTCCGGTTCCCAACGATCAAGGCGAGTTACATGATCCCCCATGTTGTGCAAA
AAAGCGGTTAGCTCCTTCGGTCCTCCGATCGTTGTCAGAAGTAAGTTGGCCGCAGTGTTATCACTCATGG
TTATGGCAGCACTGCATAATTCTCTTACTGTCATGCCATCCGTAAGATGCTTTTCTGTGACTGGTGAGTA
CTCAACCAAGTCATTCTGAGAATAGTGTATGCGGCGACCGAGTTGCTCTTGCCCGGCGTCAATACGGGAT
AATACCGCGCCACATAGCAGAACTTTAAAAGTGCTCATCATTGGAAAACGTTCTTCGGGGCGAAAACTCT
CAAGGATCTTACCGCTGTTGAGATCCAGTTCGATGTAACCCACTCGTGCACCCAACTGATCTTCAGCATC
TTTTACTTTCACCAGCGTTTCTGGGTGAGCAAAAACAGGAAGGCAAAATGCCGCAAAAAAGGGAATAAGG
GCGACACGGAAATGTTGAATACTCATACTCTTCCTTTTTCAATATTATTGAAGCATTTATCAGGGTTATT
GTCTCATGAGCGGATACATATTTGAATGTATTTAGAAAAATAAACAAATAGGGGTTCCGCGCACATTTCC
CCGAAAAGTGCCACCTGACGTCGACGGATCGGGAGATCTCCCGATCCCCTATGGTGCACTCTCAGTACAA
TCTGCTCTGATGCCGCATAGTTAAGCCAGTATCTGCTCCCTGCTTGTGTGTTGGAGGTCGCTGAGTAGTG
CGCGAGCAAAATTTAAGCTACAACAAGGCAAGGCTTGACCGACAATTGCATGAAGAATCTGCTTAGGGTT
AGGCGTTTTGCGCTGCTTCGCGATGTACGGGCCAGATATACGCGTTGACATTGATTATTGACTAGTTATT
AATAGTAATCAATTACGGGGTCATTAGTTCATAGCCCATATATGGAGTTCCGCGTTACATAACTTACGGT
AAATGGCCCGCCTGGCTGACCGCCCAACGACCCCCGCCCATTGACGTCAATAATGACGTATGTTCCCATA
GTAACGCCAATAGGGACTTTCCATTGACGTCAATGGGTGGAGTATTTACGGTAAACTGCCCACTTGGCAG
TACATCAAGTGTATCATATGCCAAGTACGCCCCCTATTGACGTCAATGACGGTAAATGGCCCGCCTGGCA
TTATGCCCAGTACATGACCTTATGGGACTTTCCTACTTGGCAGTACATCTACGTATTAGTCATCGCTATT
ACCATGGTGATGCGGTTTTGGCAGTACATCAATGGGCGTGGATAGCGGTTTGACTCACGGGGATTTCCAA
GTCTCCACCCCATTGACGTCAATGGGAGTTTGTTTTGGCACCAAAATCAACGGGACTTTCCAAAATGTCG
TAACAACTCCGCCCCATTGACGCAAATGGGCGGTAGGCGTGTACGGTGGGAGGTCTATATAAGCAGAGCT
CTCTGGCTAACTAGAGAACCCACTGCTTACTGGCTTATCGAAATTAATACGACTCACTATAGGGAGACCC
AAGCTGGCTAGCGTTTAAACGGGCCCTCTAGACCATGTCAAGCTCTTCCTGGCTCCTTCTCAGCCTTGTT
GCTGTAACTGCTGCTTACCCATACGATGTTCCAGATTACGCTGGCAGCCCTGGCGGTGCC
Features (pLannotate 1.2.2; 20 found; start..end, strand, type, name):
   2463..2687    +  polyA_signal   bGH poly(A) signal: bovine growth hormone polyadenylation signal
   2691..2712    +  promoter       SV40 promoter (fragment): SV40 enhancer and early promoter
   2733..3161    +  rep_origin     f1 ori (sequence partly withheld): f1 bacteriophage origin of replication; arrow indicates direction of (+) strand synthesis
   3175..3504    +  promoter       SV40 promoter: SV40 enhancer and early promoter
   3571..4363    +  CDS            NeoR/KanR: aminoglycoside phosphotransferase from Tn5; aph(3')-II (or nptII); confers resistance to neomycin, kanamycin, and G418 (Geneticin®)
   4384..4542    +  CDS            ble (fragment): BLE_KLEPN - Experimental evidence at protein level: Swiss-Prot protein existence level 1. Binding protein with a strong affinity to the bleomycin family of antibiotics. Binds to CL990; an antimitotic-antibiotic compound. From Klebsiella pneumoniae.
   4537..4658    +  polyA_signal   SV40 poly(A) signal: SV40 polyadenylation signal
   4731..4747    -  protein_bind   lac operator: The lac repressor binds to the lac operator to inhibit transcription in E. coli. This inhibition can be relieved by adding lactose or isopropyl-β-D-thiogalactopyranoside (IPTG). lac repressor encoded by lacI
   4755..4785    -  promoter       lac promoter: promoter for the E. coli lac operon
   4800..4821    -  protein_bind   CAP binding site: CAP binding activates transcription in the presence of cAMP. E. coli catabolite activator protein
   4834..4926    -  CDS            lacI (fragment): lac repressor; lacI; The lac repressor binds to the lac operator to inhibit transcription in E. coli. This inhibition can be relieved by adding lactose or isopropyl-β-D-thiogalactopyranoside (IPTG).
   5109..5697    -  rep_origin     ori: high-copy-number ColE1/pMB1/pBR322/pUC origin of replication
   5868..6728    -  CDS            AmpR: β-lactamase; bla; confers resistance to ampicillin, carbenicillin, and related antibiotics
   6729..6833    -  promoter       AmpR promoter: bla
   6892..6944    -  misc_feature   bom (fragment): basis of mobility region from pBR322
   7099..7478    +  enhancer       CMV enhancer: human cytomegalovirus immediate early enhancer
   7479..7682    +  promoter       CMV promoter: human cytomegalovirus (CMV) immediate early promoter
   7678..7711    +  LTR            5' LTR (truncated) (fragment): truncated 5' long terminal repeat (LTR) from HIV-1
   7727..7745    +  promoter       T7 promoter: promoter for bacteriophage T7 RNA polymerase
   7787..2364    +  CDS            ACE2 (across the origin): ACE2_HUMAN - Experimental evidence at protein level: Swiss-Prot protein existence level 1. [Isoform 2]: (Microbial infection) Non-functional as a receptor for human coronavirus SARS-CoV-2. From Homo sapiens (Human).
