[The description below was written by a language model from this plasmid's Addgene catalogue record and pLannotate feature annotations shown in this document.]
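Description:
ACE2-HA-Linker-FLAG is a mammalian expression plasmid built on the pcDNA3.1(-) backbone that carries human angiotensin-converting enzyme 2 (ACE2) with an epitope tag at each end. The HA tag is placed just after the native signal peptide (residues 1–17) and is followed by a linker sequence. This positioning should leave the tag at the N-terminus of the mature protein once the signal peptide is cleaved. A FLAG tag closes the C-terminal end of the insert. The record notes that the construct was derived by Gibson cloning from an earlier deposited ACE2 plasmid, with the tags inserted at the two termini.

The sequenced record is 7,882 nt, and the ACE2 open reading frame is annotated across the numbering origin. Transcription is driven by the CMV immediate-early enhancer and promoter and terminated by the bovine growth hormone polyadenylation signal. A T7 promoter sits between the CMV promoter and the coding sequence. The annotation software did not call the HA, linker or FLAG elements as separate features, so their presence rests on the catalogue description. An SV40 early promoter drives a neomycin/kanamycin phosphotransferase cassette with an SV40 poly(A) signal, which permits G418 selection of stably transfected mammalian cells. Short hits labelled as ble, lacI, bom and HIV-1 LTR fragments appear to be backbone remnants or partial matches rather than functional parts.

In E. coli the plasmid replicates from a high-copy ColE1/pUC-type origin and is selected with ampicillin through β-lactamase; an f1 origin is also present. The dual tagging allows the two ends of ACE2 to be detected or immunoprecipitated independently, which would suit studies of its processing, cleavage or shedding, although the record does not specify an application.
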