Addgene plasmid #240602: ACE2-HA-Linker-FLAG
Purpose: Encodes doubly tagged ACE2 protein. HA on the N-terminal added after the signal peptide (a.a 1-17) and FLAG tag at the end of the insert. A linker sequence was added after the HA tag.
Depositing lab: Zaid Abassi. Depositing organization: Technion Research and Development Foundation.
Backbone
  Vector backbone: pcDNA3.1(-)
  Backbone size w/o insert (bp): 5365
  Vector type: Mammalian Expression
Growth in bacteria
  Bacterial resistance: Ampicillin, 100 μg/mL
  Growth temperature: 37°C
  Growth strain: DH5alpha
  Copy number: High Copy
Gene/Insert
  Gene/Insert name: Angiotensin-converting enzyme 2 (alt name: ACE2)
  Species: H. sapiens (human)
  Insert size (bp): 2517
  Entrez Gene: ACE2 (a.k.a. ACEH)
  Promoter: CMV
  Tag / fusion protein: HA tag (after the signal peptide) (N terminal on insert); FLAG tag (C terminal on insert)
  Cloning method: Gibson Cloning
  Sequencing primers: 5′ CMV Promoter (F): ATTGACGCAAATGGGCGGTA
Resource information
  A portion of this plasmid was derived from a plasmid made by: Hyeryun Choe (Addgene Plasmid #1786)
Terms and licenses: Academic/Nonprofit Terms; Industry Terms: Not Available to Industry
Depositor comments: This plasmid was modified from AddGene plasmid #1786 (insertion of tags at the N- and C-terminals)
How to cite: ACE2-HA-Linker-FLAG was a gift from Zaid Abassi (Addgene plasmid # 240602 ; http://n2t.net/addgene:240602 ; RRID:Addgene_240602)
